>Addgene plasmid #82996 | pDONR223_ACAT2_WT_V5 | addgene full sequence | sequence record 162944 | Addgene NGS result
GGCTCGAAGATACCTGCAAGAATGTCATTGCGCTGCCATTCTCCAAATTGCAGTTCGCGCTTAGCTGGAT
AACGCCACGGAATGATGTCGTCGTGCACAACAATGGTGACTTCTACAGCGCGGAGAATCTCGCTCTCTCC
AGGGGAAGCCGAAGTTTCCAAAAGGTCGTTGATCAAAGCTCGCCGCGTTGTTTCATCAAGCCTTACGGTC
ACCGTAACCAGCAAATCAATATCACTGTGTGGCTTCAGGCCGCCATCCACTGCGGAGCCGTACAAATGTA
CGGCCAGCAACGTCGGTTCGAGATGGCGCTCGATGACGCCAACTACCTCTGATAGTTGAGTCGATACTTC
GGCGATCACCGCTTCCCTCATAATGTTTAACTTTGTTTTAGGGCGACTGCCCTGCTGCGTAACATCGTTG
CTGCTCCATAACATCAAACATCGACCCACGGCGTAACGCGCTTGCTGCTTGGATGCCCGAGGCATAGACT
GTACCCCAAAAAAACAGTCATAACAAGCCATGAAAACCGCCACTGCGCCGTTACCACCGCTGCGTTCGGT
CAAGGTTCTGGACCAGTTGCGTGAGCGCATACGCTACTTGCATTACAGCTTACGAACCGAACAGGCTTAT
GTCCACTGGGTTCGTGCCTTCATCCGTTTCCACGGTGTGCGTCACCCGGCAACCTTGGGTAGCAGCGAAG
TCGAGGCATTTCTGTCCTGGCTGGTCTAGAGGAGGCATGATGATATATTTTTATCTTGTGCAATGTAACA
TCAGAGATTTTGAGACACGGGCCAGAGCTGCCAGGAAACAGCTATGACCATGTAATACGACTCACTATAG
GGGATATCAGCTGGATGGCAAATAATGATTTTATTTTGACTGATAGTGACCTGTTCGTTGCAACAAATTG
ATAAGCAATGCTTTCTTATAATGCCAACTTTGTACAAGCAAGTTGGGCATTCTCTCTGAACACACATTGC
TATTCCCATCCCACCCCCAATGCACAGGGCTGCAACACCACGACTTCTGCCCATTCTCTCCAGTGTGTGT
AACAGGGTCACAAGAATTCGACAGCCAGATGCTCCAAGAGGGTGGCCCAAGGCTATAGCCCCTCCTTCAA
TATTGACCTTCTCTGGGTTTAATCCAAGTTCTTTAACTATTGCAGCAGAGACAGCTGCAAAGGCTTCATT
GATTTCAAATATGTCAACATCTTCCAGTGACCAACCTGCTTTTGTAACAGCTTGCTTTATGGCTGGAATT
GGTCCTATTCCCATAATGGAAGGCTCCACACCCACTTGGGACCAGGAAACTATCCGTGCTAAAGGTGTAA
GTCCACGTTTATCAGCTTCTGACTTCTTCATAAGAACGACAGCTGCAGCACCATCATTTATTCCTGAAGC
ATTGGCTGGGGTGACTGTTCCCGTTCCATCAGTAAGAAAGTAAGGCTTTAGCTTGGACATGGCTTCTATG
TTGCTCCCATGGCGAGGAAACTCATCTGTTTTAACTTCAATAAGACCTCTTCTAGTTGACACCAAAACTG
GTACAATCTCTTTGTCAAAATGGCCAGCTTTCTGTGCATTCTCTGTCCTGTTCTGGGACAGAACTGCAAC
CTTGTCCTGATCTTCTCTACTCACTTGCCATTTTTTGGCTACATTTTCAGCTGTAATACCCATATGACAG
TTGTGAAATGCATCTGTAAGACCATCACAGAGTATACTGTCAGTCAGTGGCATCTCACCTATCTTTACTC
CTGTTCTCAAGTAAGCCAAGTGAGGAGCCTTGCTCATATTTTCCATGCCTCCTGCAACCACAATGCTGGA
GTCTCCTATCCCTATTGACTGGACTGCAAGGCACACAGCTTTTAGGCCTGACCCACAGATCATCTGGCAG
CTCCATGCTGGAACAGAGTAGGGAATTCCTGCACCCACACTGGCTTGTCTAACAGGATTCTGCCCACAGC
CTGCTGCCAAGACATGTCCAAAGATGACCTCAGACACATCTTCCGGAGCCACAGTGGCCCTCTTCAAGAC
TTCTTTGATGACAGTGGAGCCCAGGTCCTGGACAGGAACAGCAGCTAAGGCACCATTGAAGGAACCTATG
ATGGTCCGCGCCGCCGAGACGATGACCACAGGATCTGAGCCTGCATTCATGCCAACTTTTTTGTACAAAG
TTGGCATTATAAAAAAGCATTGCTCATCAATTTGTTGCAACGAACAGGTCACTATCAGTCAAAATAAAAT
CATTATTTGGGGCCCGAGCTTAAGACTGGCCGTCGTTTTACAACGTCGTGACTGGGAAAACATCCATGCT
AGCGTTAACGCGAGAGTAGGGAACTGCCAGGCATCAAATAAAACGAAAGGCTCAGTCGGAAGACTGGGCC
TTTCGTTTTATCTGTTGTTTGTCGGTGAACGCTCTCCTGAGTAGGACAAATCCGCCGGGAGCGGATTTGA
ACGTTGTGAAGCAACGGCCCGGAGGGTGGCGGGCAGGACGCCCGCCATAAACTGCCAGGCATCAAACTAA
GCAGAAGGCCATCCTGACGGATGGCCTTTTTGCGTTTCTACAAACTCTTCCTGGCTAGCGGTACGCGTAT
TAATTGCGTTGCGCTCACTGCCCGCTTTCCAGTCGGGAAACCTGTCGTGCCAGCTGCATTAATGAATCGG
CCAACGCGCGGGGAGAGGCGGTTTGCGTATTGGGCGCTCTTCCGCTTCCTCGCTCACTGACTCGCTGCGC
TCGGTCGTTCGGCTGCGGCGAGCGGTATCAGCTCACTCAAAGGCGGTAATACGGTTATCCACAGAATCAG
GGGATAACGCAGGAAAGAACATGTGAGCAAAAGGCCAGCAAAAGGCCAGGAACCGTAAAAAGGCCGCGTT
GCTGGCGTTTTTCCATAGGCTCCGCCCCCCTGACGAGCATCACAAAAATCGACGCTCAAGTCAGAGGTGG
CGAAACCCGACAGGACTATAAAGATACCAGGCGTTTCCCCCTGGAAGCTCCCTCGTGCGCTCTCCTGTTC
CGACCCTGCCGCTTACCGGATACCTGTCCGCCTTTCTCCCTTCGGGAAGCGTGGCGCTTTCTCATAGCTC
ACGCTGTAGGTATCTCAGTTCGGTGTAGGTCGTTCGCTCCAAGCTGGGCTGTGTGCACGAACCCCCCGTT
CAGCCCGACCGCTGCGCCTTATCCGGTAACTATCGTCTTGAGTCCAACCCGGTAAGACACGACTTATCGC
CACTGGCAGCAGCCACTGGTAACAGGATTAGCAGAGCGAGGTATGTAGGCGGTGCTACAGAGTTCTTGAA
GTGGTGGCCTAACTACGGCTACACTAGAAGAACAGTATTTGGTATCTGCGCTCTGCTGAAGCCAGTTACC
TTCGGAAAAAGAGTTGGTAGCTCTTGATCCGGCAAACAAACCACCGCTGGTAGCGGTGGTTTTTTTGTTT
GCAAGCAGCAGATTACGCGCAGAAAAAAAGGATCTCAAGAAGATCCTTTGATCTTTTCTACGGGGTCTGA
CGCTCAGTGGAACGACGCGTAACTCACGTTAAGGGATTTTGGTCATGGGTGGCTCGAGGGTTATTTGCCG
ACTACCTTGGTGATCTCGCCTTTCACGTAGTGGACAAATTCTTCCAACTGATCTGCGCGCGAGGCCAAGC
GATCTTCTTCTTGTCCAAGATAAGCCTGTCTAGCTTCAAGTATGACGGGCTGATACTGGGCCGGCAGGCG
CTCCATTGCCCAGTCGGCAGCGACATCCTTCGGCGCGATTTTGCCGGTTACTGCGCTGTACCAAATGCGG
GACAACGTAAGCACTACATTTCGCTCATCGCCAGCCCAGTCGGGCGGCGAGTTCCATAGCGTTAAGGTTT
CATTTAGCGCCTCAAATAGATCCTGTTCAGGAACCGGATCAAAGAGTTCCTCCGCCGCTGGACCTACCAA
GGCAACGCTATGTTCTCTTGCTTTTGTCAGCAAGATAGCCAGATCAATGTCGATCGTGGCT
Features (pLannotate 1.2.2; 12 found; start..end, strand, type, name):
    378..434     -  CDS            GmR (fragment): gentamycin acetyltransferase; aacC1; confers resistance to gentamycin
    610..633     -  promoter       Pc promoter (fragment): intI1 (promoter lies within the coding sequence); class 1 integron promoter
    823..841     +  promoter       T7 promoter: promoter for bacteriophage T7 RNA polymerase
    859..957     +  protein_bind   attL2: mutant version of attL; recombination site for the Gateway® LR reaction LR Clonase™
    960..2150    -  CDS            ACAT2: THIC_HUMAN - Also known as ACTL. Experimental evidence at protein level: Swiss-Prot protein existence level 1. Involved in the biosynthetic pathway of cholesterol. From Homo sapiens (Human).
   2153..2248    -  protein_bind   attL3: mutant version of attL; recombination site for the Gateway® LR reaction LR Clonase™
   2265..2301    +  CDS            lacZα (fragment): LacZα fragment of β-galactosidase; lacZ fragment
   2348..2391    -  terminator     rrnB T1 terminator: Escherichia coli rrnB; transcription terminator T1 from the E. coli rrnB gene
   2523..2550    +  terminator     rrnB T2 terminator: transcription terminator T2 from the E. coli rrnB gene
   2605..2697    -  CDS            lacI (fragment): lac repressor; lacI; The lac repressor binds to the lac operator to inhibit transcription in E. coli. This inhibition can be relieved by adding lactose or isopropyl-β-D-thiogalactopyranoside (IPTG).
   2880..3468    -  rep_origin     ori: high-copy-number ColE1/pMB1/pBR322/pUC origin of replication
   3561..371     -  CDS            SmR (across the origin): aminoglycoside adenylyltransferase (Murphy, 1985); aadA; confers resistance to spectinomycin and streptomycin
