[The description below was written by a language model from this plasmid's Addgene catalogue record and pLannotate feature annotations shown in this document.]
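Description:
pDONR223_ACAT2_WT_V5 is a Gateway entry clone built on the Invitrogen pDONR223 backbone, carrying the human ACAT2 open reading frame (reference transcript NM_005891), which encodes a cytosolic acetyl-CoA acetyltransferase annotated as acting in the cholesterol biosynthetic pathway. The roughly 4 kb plasmid is propagated in E. coli from a high-copy ColE1/pUC-type origin and is selected with spectinomycin through the aadA (SmR) aminoglycoside adenylyltransferase gene. The short gentamicin-resistance, integron Pc promoter, lacZα and lacI fragments detected in the sequence appear to be backbone remnants rather than functional elements.

The ACAT2 coding sequence lies between two attL recombination sites. The automated annotation calls them attL2 and attL3, whereas an entry clone of this type would normally be expected to carry attL1 and attL2. These sites allow the insert to be moved by an LR Clonase reaction into any compatible destination vector. The record lists no promoter for the insert, so the clone is a shuttle for the ORF rather than an expression plasmid. A T7 promoter sits just outside one att site, and rrnB T1 and T2 terminators lie beyond the other, insulating the cassette from read-through transcription.

The insert is in the "open" configuration with no stop codon after the last codon, so it can be fused in frame to a C-terminal tag supplied by the destination vector. The "V5" in the name presumably refers to this, as no V5 tag is annotated in the entry clone itself. Although the name says WT, the catalogue records a K211R change relative to the reference. The construct belongs to the Target Accelerator Plasmid Collection and is described as an overexpression control for gene expression analysis in high-throughput phenotyping of lung cancer somatic mutations.
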