Addgene plasmid #82996: pDONR223_ACAT2_WT_V5
Purpose: Gateway Donor vector containing ACAT2, used as an over expression control for gene expression analysis. Part of the Target Accelerator Plasmid Collection.
Depositing lab: Jesse Boehm & Matthew Meyerson & David Root. Depositing organization: Broad Institute. Publication: High-throughput Phenotyping of Lung Cancer Somatic Mutations. Berger AH, Brooks AN, Wu X, Shrestha Y, Chouinard C, Piccioni F, Bagul M, Kamburov A, Imielinski M, Hogstrom L, Zhu C, Yang X, Pantel S, Sakai R, Watson J, Kaplan N, Campbell JD, Singh S, Root DE, Narayan R, Natoli T, Lahr DL, Tirosh I, Tamayo P, Getz G, Wong B, Doench J, Subramanian A, Golub TR, Meyerson M, Boehm JS. Cancer Cell. 2016 Aug 8;30(2):214-28. doi: 10.1016/j.ccell.2016.06.022. Epub 2016 Jul 28. PubMed 27478040.
Backbone
  Vector backbone: pDONR223
  Backbone manufacturer: Invitrogen
  Vector type: Gateway Entry vector
Growth in bacteria
  Bacterial resistance: Spectinomycin, 50 μg/mL
  Growth temperature: 37°C
  Growth strain: DH5alpha
  Copy number: High Copy
Gene/Insert
  Gene/Insert name: ACAT2 (alt name: NM_005891)
  Species: H. sapiens (human)
  Mutation: K211R
  Entrez Gene: ACAT2
  Promoter: None
  Cloning method: Gateway Cloning
  Sequencing primers: 5′ M13pUC-fwd; 3′ M13-Rev
Terms and licenses: Academic/Nonprofit Terms; Industry Terms: Not Available to Industry
Depositor comments: Open state: NO stop codon immediately follows insert
How to cite: pDONR223_ACAT2_WT_V5 was a gift from Jesse Boehm & Matthew Meyerson & David Root (Addgene plasmid # 82996 ; http://n2t.net/addgene:82996 ; RRID:Addgene_82996)
