>Addgene plasmid #82996 | pDONR223_ACAT2_WT_V5 | depositor partial sequence | sequence record 157722 | Insert sequence
ATGAATGCAGGCTCAGATCCTGTGGTCATCGTCTCGGCGGCGCGGACCATCATAGGTTCCTTCAATGGTG
CCTTAGCTGCTGTTCCTGTCCAGGACCTGGGCTCCACTGTCATCAAAGAAGTCTTGAAGAGGGCCACTGT
GGCTCCGGAAGATGTGTCTGAGGTCATCTTTGGACATGTCTTGGCAGCAGGCTGTGGGCAGAATCCTGTT
AGACAAGCCAGTGTGGGTGCAGGAATTCCCTACTCTGTTCCAGCATGGAGCTGCCAGATGATCTGTGGGT
CAGGCCTAAAAGCTGTGTGCCTTGCAGTCCAGTCAATAGGGATAGGAGACTCCAGCATTGTGGTTGCAGG
AGGCATGGAAAATATGAGCAAGGCTCCTCACTTGGCTTACTTGAGAACAGGAGTAAAGATAGGTGAGATG
CCACTGACTGACAGTATACTCTGTGATGGTCTTACAGATGCATTTCACAACTGTCATATGGGTATTACAG
CTGAAAATGTAGCCAAAAAATGGCAAGTGAGTAGAGAAGATCAGGACAAGGTTGCAGTTCTGTCCCAGAA
CAGGACAGAGAATGCACAGAAAGCTGGCCATTTTGACAAAGAGATTGTACCAGTTTTGGTGTCAACTAGA
AGAGGTCTTATTGAAGTTAAAACAGATGAGTTTCCTCGCCATGGGAGCAACATAGAAGCCATGTCCAAGC
TAAAGCCTTACTTTCTTACTGATGGAACGGGAACAGTCACCCCAGCCAATGCTTCAGGAATAAATGATGG
TGCTGCAGCTGTCGTTCTTATGAAGAAGTCAGAAGCTGATAAACGTGGACTTACACCTTTAGCACGGATA
GTTTCCTGGTCCCAAGTGGGTGTGGAGCCTTCCATTATGGGAATAGGACCAATTCCAGCCATAAAGCAAG
CTGTTACAAAAGCAGGTTGGTCACTGGAAGATGTTGACATATTTGAAATCAATGAAGCCTTTGCAGCTGT
CTCTGCTGCAATAGTTAAAGAACTTGGATTAAACCCAGAGAAGGTCAATATTGAAGGAGGGGCTATAGCC
TTGGGCCACCCTCTTGGAGCATCTGGCTGTCGAATTCTTGTGACCCTGTTACACACACTGGAGAGAATGG
GCAGAAGTCGTGGTGTTGCAGCCCTGTGCATTGGGGGTGGGATGGGAATAGCAATGTGTGTTCAGAGAGA
ATGA
